Addgene plasmid #211824: pFUW-VenusFlag-hCD44
Purpose: Express CD44 in mammalian cells
Depositing lab: Haian Fu. Depositing organization: Emory University. Publication: Discovery of FERM domain protein-protein interaction inhibitors for MSN and CD44 as a potential therapeutic approach for Alzheimer's disease. Du Y, Bradshaw WJ, Leisner TM, Annor-Gyamfi JK, Qian K, Bashore FM, Sikdar A, Nwogbo FO, Ivanov AA, Frye SV, Gileadi O, Brennan PE, Levey AI, Axtman AD, Pearce KH, Fu H, Katis VL. J Biol Chem. 2023 Oct 20:105382. doi: 10.1016/j.jbc.2023.105382. PubMed 37866628.
Backbone
  Vector backbone: pFUW
  Backbone manufacturer: 10000
  Vector type: Mammalian Expression, Lentiviral
Growth in bacteria
  Bacterial resistance: Ampicillin, 100 μg/mL
  Growth temperature: 37°C
  Growth strain: NEB Stable
  Copy number: High Copy
Gene/Insert
  Gene/Insert name: CD44 (alt name: MIC4, MDU2, MDU3)
  Species: H. sapiens (human)
  Mutation: isoform corresponds to UniProt ID P16070-1 with amino acid changes K374R and I436T consistent with ORFeome V8.1 source (doi: 10.1038/nmeth.1638)
  GenBank ID: NM_001001389.2
  Entrez Gene: CD44 (a.k.a. CDW44, CSPG8, ECM-III, ECMR-III, H-CAM, HCELL, HUTCH-1, HUTCH-I, Hermes-1, IN, LHR, MC56, MDU2, MDU3, MIC4, Pgp1)
  Tag / fusion protein: N-Terminal Venus and Flag tags
  Cloning method: Gateway Cloning
  Sequencing primers: 5′ TGAAGCTCCGGTTTTGAACT; 3′ CATAGCGTAAAAGGAGCAACA
Resource information
  A portion of this plasmid was derived from a plasmid made by: hORFeome V8.1 (doi: 10.1038/nmeth.1638), RNA interference (RNAi) Platform, Broad Institute of Harvard and Massachusetts Institute of Technology, Cambridge, Massachusetts, USA
Terms and licenses: Academic/Nonprofit Terms; Industry Terms: Not Available to Industry
Depositor comments: This plasmid is also included in the TREAT-AD Plasmid Collection (https://www.addgene.org/depositor-collections/treat-ad/)
How to cite: pFUW-VenusFlag-hCD44 was a gift from Haian Fu (Addgene plasmid # 211824 ; http://n2t.net/addgene:211824 ; RRID:Addgene_211824)
