[The description below was written by a language model from this plasmid's Addgene catalogue record and pLannotate feature annotations shown in this document.]
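Description:
pFUW-VenusFlag-hCD44 is a 12.3 kb HIV-1-based lentiviral transfer plasmid built on the pFUW backbone for expressing tagged human CD44 in mammalian cells, either by direct transfection or after packaging into lentiviral particles. In bacteria it is maintained at high copy through a ColE1/pUC-type origin and selected with ampicillin via the β-lactamase gene; an f1 origin is also present. The viral portion begins with a CMV enhancer/promoter fused to a truncated 5' LTR, which drives transcription of the genomic RNA in packaging cells. This is followed by the Ψ packaging signal with a short gag fragment, the Rev response element for nuclear export of the unspliced RNA, and the cPPT/CTS element that aids nuclear import of the reverse-transcribed genome. A WPRE sits downstream of the insert to boost transcript stability and expression. It is followed by a truncated 3' LTR and a bGH polyadenylation signal.

The internal expression cassette uses the human ubiquitin C promoter to drive a single open reading frame encoding the yellow fluorescent protein Venus, a FLAG epitope and then CD44. The CD44 coding sequence is flanked by attB1 and attB2 sites left by Gateway recombination from an hORFeome V8.1 clone. The record describes the isoform as the canonical full-length form carrying K374R and I436T changes inherited from that ORFeome source. Outside the LTRs, an SV40/EM7 promoter-driven BleoR cassette could confer Zeocin resistance in transfected cells or bacteria, but it would not be carried into the provirus. The deposited purpose is CD44 expression in mammalian cells. The associated work concerns inhibitors of the moesin FERM domain–CD44 interaction in an Alzheimer's disease context, where the Venus and FLAG tags would suit fluorescence-based detection and immunodetection.
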