Features (pLannotate 1.2.2; 38 found; start..end, strand, type, name):
     30..82      -  misc_feature   bom (fragment): basis of mobility region from pBR322
    237..616     +  enhancer       CMV enhancer: human cytomegalovirus immediate early enhancer
    617..816     +  promoter       CMV promoter: human cytomegalovirus (CMV) immediate early promoter
    834..1014    +  LTR            5' LTR (truncated): truncated 5' long terminal repeat (LTR) from HIV-1
   1061..1186    +  misc_feature   HIV-1 Ψ: packaging signal of human immunodeficiency virus type 1
   1170..1533    +  CDS            HIV-1 gag (fragment): gag protein from human immunodeficiency virus 1; gag
   1679..1912    +  misc_feature   RRE: The Rev response element (RRE) of HIV-1 allows for Rev-dependent mRNA export from the nucleus to the cytoplasm.
   2289..2389    +  CDS            Rev (fragment): human immunodeficiency virus 1 (HIV-1) Rev protein; rev; enhances nuclear export of unspliced and incompletely spliced viral mRNAs
   2439..2556    +  misc_feature   cPPT/CTS: central polypurine tract and central termination sequence of HIV-1
   2621..3832    +  promoter       UbC promoter: human ubiquitin C promoter
   3843..3866    -  misc_feature   MCS (fragment): pUC18/19 multiple cloning site
   3871..3901    +  LTR            5' LTR (truncated) (fragment): truncated 5' long terminal repeat (LTR) from HIV-1
   3917..3935    +  promoter       T7 promoter: promoter for bacteriophage T7 RNA polymerase
   3952..4668    +  CDS            Venus: Venus is a basic (constitutively fluorescent) yellow fluorescent protein published in 2002, derived from Aequorea victoria. It is reported to be a rapidly-maturing weak dimer with moderate acid sensitivity.
   4711..4731    +  CDS            FLAG (fragment): FLAG® epitope tag, followed by an enterokinase cleavage site
   4754..4771    +  protein_bind   attB1 (fragment): mutant version of attB; core recombination site for the Gateway® BP reaction BP Clonase™
   4777..6873    +  CDS            CD44 (fragment): CD44_HUMAN - Also known as LHR, MDU2, MDU3, MIC4. Experimental evidence at protein level: Swiss-Prot protein existence level 1. Cell-surface receptor that plays a role in cell-cell interactions, cell adhesion and migration, helping them to sense and respond to changes in the tissue microenvironment (PubMed:16541107, PubMed:19703720, PubMed:22726066). Participates thereby in a wide variety of cellular functions including the activation, recirculation and homing of T-lymphocytes, hematopoiesis, inflammation and response to bacterial infection (PubMed:7528188). Engages, through its ectodomain, ex
   6875..6899    -  protein_bind   attB2: mutant version of attB; recombination site for the Gateway® BP reaction BP Clonase™
   6918..6936    -  promoter       SP6 promoter: promoter for bacteriophage SP6 RNA polymerase
   6961..6985    +  misc_feature   MCS (fragment): pBluescript multiple cloning site
   6985..7573    +  misc_feature   WPRE: woodchuck hepatitis virus posttranscriptional regulatory element
   7510..8091    +  CDS            nef (fragment): NEF_HV1H2 - Experimental evidence at protein level: Swiss-Prot protein existence level 1. Extracellular Nef protein targets CD4(+) T-lymphocytes for apoptosis by interacting with CXCR4 surface receptors. From Human immunodeficiency virus type 1 group M subtype B (isolate HXB2) (HIV-1).
   8098..8278    +  LTR            5' LTR (truncated): truncated 5' long terminal repeat (LTR) from HIV-1
   8310..8534    +  polyA_signal   bGH poly(A) signal: bovine growth hormone polyadenylation signal
   8538..8559    +  promoter       SV40 promoter (fragment): SV40 enhancer and early promoter
   8580..9008    +  rep_origin     f1 ori (sequence partly withheld): f1 bacteriophage origin of replication; arrow indicates direction of (+) strand synthesis
   9022..9351    +  promoter       SV40 promoter: SV40 enhancer and early promoter
   9399..9446    +  promoter       EM7 promoter: synthetic bacterial promoter&nbsp
   9465..9839    +  CDS            BleoR: antibiotic-binding protein; Sh ble from Streptoalloteichus hindustanus; confers resistance to bleomycin, phleomycin, and Zeocin™
   9849..9974    +  CDS            ble (fragment): BLE_KLEPN - Experimental evidence at protein level: Swiss-Prot protein existence level 1. Binding protein with a strong affinity to the bleomycin family of antibiotics. Binds to CL990; an antimitotic-antibiotic compound. From Klebsiella pneumoniae.
   9969..10090   +  polyA_signal   SV40 poly(A) signal: SV40 polyadenylation signal
  10161..10183   -  protein_bind   lac operator (fragment): The lac repressor binds to the lac operator to inhibit transcription in E. coli. This inhibition can be relieved by adding lactose or isopropyl-β-D-thiogalactopyranoside (IPTG). lac repressor encoded by lacI
  10187..10217   -  promoter       lac promoter: promoter for the E. coli lac operon
  10232..10253   -  protein_bind   CAP binding site: CAP binding activates transcription in the presence of cAMP. E. coli catabolite activator protein
  10266..10358   -  CDS            lacI (fragment): lac repressor; lacI; The lac repressor binds to the lac operator to inhibit transcription in E. coli. This inhibition can be relieved by adding lactose or isopropyl-β-D-thiogalactopyranoside (IPTG).
  10541..11129   -  rep_origin     ori: high-copy-number ColE1/pMB1/pBR322/pUC origin of replication
  11300..12160   -  CDS            AmpR: β-lactamase; bla; confers resistance to ampicillin, carbenicillin, and related antibiotics
  12161..12265   -  promoter       AmpR promoter: bla
>Addgene plasmid #211824 | pFUW-VenusFlag-hCD44 | addgene full sequence | sequence record 419189 | Addgene NGS Result
TCGACGGATCGGGAGATCTCCCGATCCCCTATGGTGCACTCTCAGTACAATCTGCTCTGATGCCGCATAG
TTAAGCCAGTATCTGCTCCCTGCTTGTGTGTTGGAGGTCGCTGAGTAGTGCGCGAGCAAAATTTAAGCTA
CAACAAGGCAAGGCTTGACCGACAATTGCATGAAGAATCTGCTTAGGGTTAGGCGTTTTGCGCTGCTTCG
CGATGTACGGGCCAGATATACGCGTTGACATTGATTATTGACTAGTTATTAATAGTAATCAATTACGGGG
TCATTAGTTCATAGCCCATATATGGAGTTCCGCGTTACATAACTTACGGTAAATGGCCCGCCTGGCTGAC
CGCCCAACGACCCCCGCCCATTGACGTCAATAATGACGTATGTTCCCATAGTAACGCCAATAGGGACTTT
CCATTGACGTCAATGGGTGGAGTATTTACGGTAAACTGCCCACTTGGCAGTACATCAAGTGTATCATATG
CCAAGTACGCCCCCTATTGACGTCAATGACGGTAAATGGCCCGCCTGGCATTATGCCCAGTACATGACCT
TATGGGACTTTCCTACTTGGCAGTACATCTACGTATTAGTCATCGCTATTACCATGGTGATGCGGTTTTG
GCAGTACATCAATGGGCGTGGATAGCGGTTTGACTCACGGGGATTTCCAAGTCTCCACCCCATTGACGTC
AATGGGAGTTTGTTTTGGCACCAAAATCAACGGGACTTTCCAAAATGTCGTAACAACTCCGCCCCATTGA
CGCAAATGGGCGGTAGGCGTGTACGGTGGGAGGTCTATATAAGCAGCGCGTTTTGCCTGTACTGGGTCTC
TCTGGTTAGACCAGATCTGAGCCTGGGAGCTCTCTGGCTAACTAGGGAACCCACTGCTTAAGCCTCAATA
AAGCTTGCCTTGAGTGCTTCAAGTAGTGTGTGCCCGTCTGTTGTGTGACTCTGGTAACTAGAGATCCCTC
AGACCCTTTTAGTCAGTGTGGAAAATCTCTAGCAGTGGCGCCCGAACAGGGACTTGAAAGCGAAAGGGAA
ACCAGAGGAGCTCTCTCGACGCAGGACTCGGCTTGCTGAAGCGCGCACGGCAAGAGGCGAGGGGCGGCGA
CTGGTGAGTACGCCAAAAATTTTGACTAGCGGAGGCTAGAAGGAGAGAGATGGGTGCGAGAGCGTCAGTA
TTAAGCGGGGGAGAATTAGATCGCGATGGGAAAAAATTCGGTTAAGGCCAGGGGGAAAGAAAAAATATAA
ATTAAAACATATAGTATGGGCAAGCAGGGAGCTAGAACGATTCGCAGTTAATCCTGGCCTGTTAGAAACA
TCAGAAGGCTGTAGACAAATACTGGGACAGCTACAACCATCCCTTCAGACAGGATCAGAAGAACTTAGAT
CATTATATAATACAGTAGCAACCCTCTATTGTGTGCATCAAAGGATAGAGATAAAAGACACCAAGGAAGC
TTTAGACAAGATAGAGGAAGAGCAAAACAAAAGTAAGACCACCGCACAGCAAGCGGCCGCTGATCTTCAG
ACCTGGAGGAGGAGATATGAGGGACAATTGGAGAAGTGAATTATATAAATATAAAGTAGTAAAAATTGAA
CCATTAGGAGTAGCACCCACCAAGGCAAAGAGAAGAGTGGTGCAGAGAGAAAAAAGAGCAGTGGGAATAG
GAGCTTTGTTCCTTGGGTTCTTGGGAGCAGCAGGAAGCACTATGGGCGCAGCGTCAATGACGCTGACGGT
ACAGGCCAGACAATTATTGTCTGGTATAGTGCAGCAGCAGAACAATTTGCTGAGGGCTATTGAGGCGCAA
CAGCATCTGTTGCAACTCACAGTCTGGGGCATCAAGCAGCTCCAGGCAAGAATCCTGGCTGTGGAAAGAT
ACCTAAAGGATCAACAGCTCCTGGGGATTTGGGGTTGCTCTGGAAAACTCATTTGCACCACTGCTGTGCC
TTGGAATGCTAGTTGGAGTAATAAATCTCTGGAACAGATTTGGAATCACACGACCTGGATGGAGTGGGAC
AGAGAAATTAACAATTACACAAGCTTAATACACTCCTTAATTGAAGAATCGCAAAACCAGCAAGAAAAGA
ATGAACAAGAATTATTGGAATTAGATAAATGGGCAAGTTTGTGGAATTGGTTTAACATAACAAATTGGCT
GTGGTATATAAAATTATTCATAATGATAGTAGGAGGCTTGGTAGGTTTAAGAATAGTTTTTGCTGTACTT
TCTATAGTGAATAGAGTTAGGCAGGGATATTCACCATTATCGTTTCAGACCCACCTCCCAACCCCGAGGG
GACCCGACAGGCCCGAAGGAATAGAAGAAGAAGGTGGAGAGAGAGACAGAGACAGATCCATTCGATTAGT
GAACGGATCGGCACTGCGTGCGCCAATTCTGCAGACAAATGGCAGTATTCATCCACAATTTTAAAAGAAA
AGGGGGGATTGGGGGGTACAGTGCAGGGGAAAGAATAGTAGACATAATAGCAACAGACATACAAACTAAA
GAATTACAAAAACAAATTACAAAAATTCAAAATTTTCGGGTTTATTACAGGGACAGCAGAGATCCAGTTT
GGTTAATTAACCCGTGTCGGCTCCAGATCTGGCCTCCGCGCCGGGTTTTGGCGCCTCCCGCGGGCGCCCC
CCTCCTCACGGCGAGCGCTGCCACGTCAGACGAAGGGCGCAGCGAGCGTCCTGATCCTTCCGCCCGGACG
CTCAGGACAGCGGCCCGCTGCTCATAAGACTCGGCCTTAGAACCCCAGTATCAGCAGAAGGACATTTTAG
GACGGGACTTGGGTGACTCTAGGGCACTGGTTTTCTTTCCAGAGAGCGGAACAGGCGAGGAAAAGTAGTC
CCTTCTCGGCGATTCTGCGGAGGGATCTCCGTGGGGCGGTGAACGCCGATGATTATATAAGGACGCGCCG
GGTGTGGCACAGCTAGTTCCGTCGCAGCCGGGATTTGGGTCGCGGTTCTTGTTTGTGGATCGCTGTGATC
GTCACTTGGTGAGTAGCGGGCTGCTGGGCTGGCCGGGGCTTTCGTGGCCGCCGGGCCGCTCGGTGGGACG
GAAGCGTGTGGAGAGACCGCCAAGGGCTGTAGTCTGGGTCCGCGAGCAAGGTTGCCCTGAACTGGGGGTT
GGGGGGAGCGCAGCAAAATGGCGGCTGTTCCCGAGTCTTGAATGGAAGACGCTTGTGAGGCGGGCTGTGA
GGTCGTTGAAACAAGGTGGGGGGCATGGTGGGCGGCAAGAACCCAAGGTCTTGAGGCCTTCGCTAATGCG
GGAAAGCTCTTATTCGGGTGAGATGGGCTGGGGCACCATCTGGGGACCCTGACGTGAAGTTTGTCACTGA
CTGGAGAACTCGGTTTGTCGTCTGTTGCGGGGGCGGCAGTTATGGCGGTGCCGTTGGGCAGTGCACCCGT
ACCTTTGGGAGCGCGCGCCCTCGTCGTGTCGTGACGTCACCCGTTCTGTTGGCTTATAATGCAGGGTGGG
GCCACCTGCCGGTAGGTGTGCGGTAGGCTTTTCTCCGTCGCAGGACGCAGGGTTCGGGCCTAGGGTAGGC
TCTCCTGAATCGACAGGCGCCGGACCTCTGGTGAGGGGAGGGATAAGTGAGGCGTCAGTTTCTTTGGTCG
GTTTTATGTACCTATCTTCTTAAGTAGCTGAAGCTCCGGTTTTGAACTATGCGCTCGGGGTTGGCGAGTG
TGTTTTGTGAAGTTTTTTAGGCACCTTTTGAAATGTAATCATTTGGGTCAATATGTAATTTTCAGTGTTA
GACTAGTAAATTGTCCGCTAAATTCTGGCCGTTTTTGGCTTTTTTGTTAGACGAAGCTTGGGCTGCAGGT
CGACTCTAGAGGATCCAGTTCTCTCTGGCTAACTAGAGAACCCACTGCTTACTGGCTTATCGAAATTAAT
ACGACTCACTATAGGGAGACCCAAGCTTACCATGGTGAGCAAGGGCGAGGAGCTGTTCACCGGGGTGGTG
CCCATCCTGGTCGAGCTGGACGGCGACGTAAACGGCCACAAGTTCAGCGTGTCCGGCGAGGGCGAGGGCG
ATGCCACCTACGGCAAGCTGACCCTGAAGCTGATCTGCACCACCGGCAAGCTGCCCGTGCCCTGGCCCAC
CCTCGTGACCACCCTGGGCTACGGCCTGCAGTGCTTCGCCCGCTACCCCGACCACATGAAGCAGCACGAC
TTCTTCAAGTCCGCCATGCCCGAAGGCTACGTCCAGGAGCGCACCATCTTCTTCAAGGACGACGGCAACT
ACAAGACCCGCGCCGAGGTGAAGTTCGAGGGCGACACCCTGGTGAACCGCATCGAGCTGAAGGGCATCGA
CTTCAAGGAGGACGGCAACATCCTGGGGCACAAGCTGGAGTACAACTACAACAGCCACAACGTCTATATC
ACCGCCGACAAGCAGAAGAACGGCATCAAGGCCAACTTCAAGATCCGCCACAACATCGAGGACGGCGGCG
TGCAGCTCGCCGACCACTACCAGCAGAACACCCCCATCGGCGACGGCCCCGTGCTGCTGCCCGACAACCA
CTACCTGAGCTACCAGTCCGCCCTGAGCAAAGACCCCAACGAGAAGCGCGATCACATGGTCCTGCTGGAG
TTCGTGACCGCCGCCGGGATCACTCTCGGCATGGACGAGCTGTACAAGGGAGGGGGTGGATCTGGAGGGG
GTGGATCTAAGCTTATGGACTACAAGGACGACGATGACAAGGGTGGTGGATCCGAATTATCAACAAGTTT
GTACAAAAAAGTTGGCATGGACAAGTTTTGGTGGCACGCAGCCTGGGGACTCTGCCTCGTGCCGCTGAGC
CTGGCGCAGATCGATTTGAATATAACCTGCCGCTTTGCAGGTGTATTCCACGTGGAGAAAAATGGTCGCT
ACAGCATCTCTCGGACGGAGGCCGCTGACCTCTGCAAGGCTTTCAATAGCACCTTGCCCACAATGGCCCA
GATGGAGAAAGCTCTGAGCATCGGATTTGAGACCTGCAGGTATGGGTTCATAGAAGGGCATGTGGTGATT
CCCCGGATCCACCCCAACTCCATCTGTGCAGCAAACAACACAGGGGTGTACATCCTCACATCCAACACCT
CCCAGTATGACACATATTGCTTCAATGCTTCAGCTCCACCTGAAGAAGATTGTACATCAGTCACAGACCT
GCCCAATGCCTTTGATGGACCAATTACCATAACTATTGTTAACCGTGATGGCACCCGCTATGTCCAGAAA
GGAGAATACAGAACGAATCCTGAAGACATCTACCCCAGCAACCCTACTGATGATGACGTGAGCAGCGGCT
CCTCCAGTGAAAGGAGCAGCACTTCAGGAGGTTACATCTTTTACACCTTTTCTACTGTACACCCCATCCC
AGACGAAGACAGTCCCTGGATCACCGACAGCACAGACAGAATCCCTGCTACCAGTACGTCTTCAAATACC
ATCTCAGCAGGCTGGGAGCCAAATGAAGAAAATGAAGATGAAAGAGACAGACACCTCAGTTTTTCTGGAT
CAGGCATTGATGATGATGAAGATTTTATCTCCAGCACCATTTCAACCACACCACGGGCTTTTGACCACAC
AAAACAGAACCAGGACTGGACCCAGTGGAACCCAAGCCATTCAAATCCGGAAGTGCTACTTCAGACAACC
ACAAGGATGACTGATGTAGACAGAAATGGCACCACTGCTTATGAAGGAAACTGGAACCCAGAAGCACACC
CTCCCCTCATTCACCATGAGCATCATGAGGAAGAAGAGACCCCACATTCTACAAGCACAATCCAGGCAAC
TCCTAGTAGTACAACGGAAGAAACAGCTACCCAGAAGGAACAGTGGTTTGGCAACAGATGGCATGAGGGA
TATCGCCAAACACCCAGAGAAGACTCCCATTCGACAACAGGGACAGCTGCAGCCTCAGCTCATACCAGCC
ATCCAATGCAAGGAAGGACAACACCAAGCCCAGAGGACAGTTCCTGGACTGATTTCTTCAACCCAATCTC
ACACCCCATGGGACGAGGTCATCAAGCAGGAAGAAGGATGGATATGGACTCCAGTCATAGTACAACGCTT
CAGCCTACTGCAAATCCAAACACAGGTTTGGTGGAAGATTTGGACAGGACAGGACCTCTTTCAATGACAA
CGCAGCAGAGTAATTCTCAGAGCTTCTCTACATCACATGAAGGCTTGGAAGAAGATAAAGACCATCCAAC
AACTTCTACTCTGACATCAAGCAATAGGAATGATGTCACAGGTGGAAGAAGAGACCCAAATCATTCTGAA
GGCTCAACTACTTTACTGGAAGGTTATACCTCTCATTACCCACACACGAAGGAAAGCAGGACCTTCATCC
CAGTGACCTCAGCTAAGACTGGGTCCTTTGGAGTTACTGCAGTTACTGTTGGAGATTCCAACTCTAATGT
CAATCGTTCCTTATCAGGAGACCAAGACACATTCCACCCCAGTGGGGGGTCCCATACCACTCATGGATCT
GAATCAGATGGACACTCACATGGGAGTCAAGAAGGTGGAGCAAACACAACCTCTGGTCCTATAAGGACAC
CCCAAATTCCAGAATGGCTGATCATCTTGGCATCCCTCTTGGCCTTGGCTTTGATTCTTGCAGTTTGCAT
TGCAGTCAACAGTCGAAGAAGGTGTGGGCAGAAGAAAAAGCTAGTGATCAACAGTGGCAATGGAGCTGTG
GAGGACAGAAAGCCAAGTGGACTCAACGGAGAGGCCAGCAAGTCTCAGGAAATGGTGCATTTGGTGAACA
AGGAGTCGTCAGAAACTCCAGACCAGTTTATGACAGCTGATGAGACAAGGAACCTGCAGAATGTGGACAT
GAAGATTGGGGTGTACCCAACTTTCTTGTACAAAGTGGTTGATCTAGAGGGCCCTATTCTATAGTGTCAC
CTAAATGCTAGAGAACCTCGAGGGCGCGCCGAATTCGATATCAAGCTTATCGATAATCAACCTCTGGATT
ACAAAATTTGTGAAAGATTGACTGGTATTCTTAACTATGTTGCTCCTTTTACGCTATGTGGATACGCTGC
TTTAATGCCTTTGTATCATGCTATTGCTTCCCGTATGGCTTTCATTTTCTCCTCCTTGTATAAATCCTGG
TTGCTGTCTCTTTATGAGGAGTTGTGGCCCGTTGTCAGGCAACGTGGCGTGGTGTGCACTGTGTTTGCTG
ACGCAACCCCCACTGGTTGGGGCATTGCCACCACCTGTCAGCTCCTTTCCGGGACTTTCGCTTTCCCCCT
CCCTATTGCCACGGCGGAACTCATCGCCGCCTGCCTTGCCCGCTGCTGGACAGGGGCTCGGCTGTTGGGC
ACTGACAATTCCGTGGTGTTGTCGGGGAAATCATCGTCCTTTCCTTGGCTGCTCGCCTGTGTTGCCACCT
GGATTCTGCGCGGGACGTCCTTCTGCTACGTCCCTTCGGCCCTCAATCCAGCGGACCTTCCTTCCCGCGG
CCTGCTGCCGGCTCTGCGGCCTCTTCCGCGTCTTCGCCTTCGCCCTCAGACGAGTCGGATCTCCCTTTGG
GCCGCCTCCCCGCATCGATACCGTCGACCTCGAGACCTAGAAAAACATGGAGCAATCACAAGTAGCAATA
CAGCAGCTACCAATGCTGATTGTGCCTGGCTAGAAGCACAAGAGGAGGAGGAGGTGGGTTTTCCAGTCAC
ACCTCAGGTACCTTTAAGACCAATGACTTACAAGGCAGCTGTAGATCTTAGCCACTTTTTAAAAGAAAAG
GGGGGACTGGAAGGGCTAATTCACTCCCAACGAAGACAAGATATCCTTGATCTGTGGATCTACCACACAC
AAGGCTACTTCCCTGATTGGCAGAACTACACACCAGGGCCAGGGATCAGATATCCACTGACCTTTGGATG
GTGCTACAAGCTAGTACCAGTTGAGCAAGAGAAGGTAGAAGAAGCCAATGAAGGAGAGAACACCCGCTTG
TTACACCCTGTGAGCCTGCATGGGATGGATGACCCGGAGAGAGAAGTATTAGAGTGGAGGTTTGACAGCC
GCCTAGCATTTCATCACATGGCCCGAGAGCTGCATCCGGACTGTACTGGGTCTCTCTGGTTAGACCAGAT
CTGAGCCTGGGAGCTCTCTGGCTAACTAGGGAACCCACTGCTTAAGCCTCAATAAAGCTTGCCTTGAGTG
CTTCAAGTAGTGTGTGCCCGTCTGTTGTGTGACTCTGGTAACTAGAGATCCCTCAGACCCTTTTAGTCAG
TGTGGAAAATCTCTAGCAGGGCCCGTTTAAACCCGCTGATCAGCCTCGACTGTGCCTTCTAGTTGCCAGC
CATCTGTTGTTTGCCCCTCCCCCGTGCCTTCCTTGACCCTGGAAGGTGCCACTCCCACTGTCCTTTCCTA
ATAAAATGAGGAAATTGCATCGCATTGTCTGAGTAGGTGTCATTCTATTCTGGGGGGTGGGGTGGGGCAG
GACAGCAAGGGGGAGGATTGGGAAGACAATAGCAGGCATGCTGGGGATGCGGTGGGCTCTATGGCTTCTG
AGGCGGAAAGAACCAGCTGGGGCTCTAGGGGGTATCCCC
[124 nt withheld, positions 8580-8703]
C
[91 nt withheld, positions 8705-8795]
A
[49 nt withheld, positions 8797-8845]
CCTTTGACGTTGGAGTCCACGTTCTTT
[37 nt withheld, positions 8873-8909]
ACCCTATCTCGGTCTATTCTTTTGATTTATAAGGGATTTTGCCGATTTCGGCCTATTGGTTAAAAAATGA
GCTGATTTAACAAAAATTTAACGCGAATTAATTCTGTGGAATGTGTGTCAGTTAGGGTGTGGAAAGTCCC
CAGGCTCCCCAGCAGGCAGAAGTATGCAAAGCATGCATCTCAATTAGTCAGCAACCAGGTGTGGAAAGTC
CCCAGGCTCCCCAGCAGGCAGAAGTATGCAAAGCATGCATCTCAATTAGTCAGCAACCATAGTCCCGCCC
CTAACTCCGCCCATCCCGCCCCTAACTCCGCCCAGTTCCGCCCATTCTCCGCCCCATGGCTGACTAATTT
TTTTTATTTATGCAGAGGCCGAGGCCGCCTCTGCCTCTGAGCTATTCCAGAAGTAGTGAGGAGGCTTTTT
TGGAGGCCTAGGCTTTTGCAAAAAGCTCCCGGGAGCTTGTATATCCATTTTCGGATCTGATCAGCACGTG
TTGACAATTAATCATCGGCATAGTATATCGGCATAGTATAATACGACAAGGTGAGGAACTAAACCATGGC
CAAGTTGACCAGTGCCGTTCCGGTGCTCACCGCGCGCGACGTCGCCGGAGCGGTCGAGTTCTGGACCGAC
CGGCTCGGGTTCTCCCGGGACTTCGTGGAGGACGACTTCGCCGGTGTGGTCCGGGACGACGTGACCCTGT
TCATCAGCGCGGTCCAGGACCAGGTGGTGCCGGACAACACCCTGGCCTGGGTGTGGGTGCGCGGCCTGGA
CGAGCTGTACGCCGAGTGGTCGGAGGTCGTGTCCACGAACTTCCGGGACGCCTCCGGGCCGGCCATGACC
GAGATCGGCGAGCAGCCGTGGGGGCGGGAGTTCGCCCTGCGCGACCCGGCCGGCAACTGCGTGCACTTCG
TGGCCGAGGAGCAGGACTGACACGTGCTACGAGATTTCGATTCCACCGCCGCCTTCTATGAAAGGTTGGG
CTTCGGAATCGTTTTCCGGGACGCCGGCTGGATGATCCTCCAGCGCGGGGATCTCATGCTGGAGTTCTTC
GCCCACCCCAACTTGTTTATTGCAGCTTATAATGGTTACAAATAAAGCAATAGCATCACAAATTTCACAA
ATAAAGCATTTTTTTCACTGCATTCTAGTTGTGGTTTGTCCAAACTCATCAATGTATCTTATCATGTCTG
TATACCGTCGACCTCTAGCTAGAGCTTGGCGTAATCATGGTCATAGCTGTTTCCTGTGTGAAATTGTTAT
CCGCTCACAATTCCACACAACATACGAGCCGGAAGCATAAAGTGTAAAGCCTGGGGTGCCTAATGAGTGA
GCTAACTCACATTAATTGCGTTGCGCTCACTGCCCGCTTTCCAGTCGGGAAACCTGTCGTGCCAGCTGCA
TTAATGAATCGGCCAACGCGCGGGGAGAGGCGGTTTGCGTATTGGGCGCTCTTCCGCTTCCTCGCTCACT
GACTCGCTGCGCTCGGTCGTTCGGCTGCGGCGAGCGGTATCAGCTCACTCAAAGGCGGTAATACGGTTAT
CCACAGAATCAGGGGATAACGCAGGAAAGAACATGTGAGCAAAAGGCCAGCAAAAGGCCAGGAACCGTAA
AAAGGCCGCGTTGCTGGCGTTTTTCCATAGGCTCCGCCCCCCTGACGAGCATCACAAAAATCGACGCTCA
AGTCAGAGGTGGCGAAACCCGACAGGACTATAAAGATACCAGGCGTTTCCCCCTGGAAGCTCCCTCGTGC
GCTCTCCTGTTCCGACCCTGCCGCTTACCGGATACCTGTCCGCCTTTCTCCCTTCGGGAAGCGTGGCGCT
TTCTCATAGCTCACGCTGTAGGTATCTCAGTTCGGTGTAGGTCGTTCGCTCCAAGCTGGGCTGTGTGCAC
GAACCCCCCGTTCAGCCCGACCGCTGCGCCTTATCCGGTAACTATCGTCTTGAGTCCAACCCGGTAAGAC
ACGACTTATCGCCACTGGCAGCAGCCACTGGTAACAGGATTAGCAGAGCGAGGTATGTAGGCGGTGCTAC
AGAGTTCTTGAAGTGGTGGCCTAACTACGGCTACACTAGAAGAACAGTATTTGGTATCTGCGCTCTGCTG
AAGCCAGTTACCTTCGGAAAAAGAGTTGGTAGCTCTTGATCCGGCAAAAAAACCACCGCTGGTAGCGGTG
GTTTTTTTGTTTGCAAGCAGCAGATTACGCGCAGAAAAAAAGGATCTCAAGAAGATCCTTTGATCTTTTC
TACGGGGTCTGACGCTCAGTGGAACGAAAACTCACGTTAAGGGATTTTGGTCATGAGATTATCAAAAAGG
ATCTTCACCTAGATCCTTTTAAATTAAAAATGAAGTTTTAAATCAATCTAAAGTATATATGAGTAAACTT
GGTCTGACAGTTACCAATGCTTAATCAGTGAGGCACCTATCTCAGCGATCTGTCTATTTCGTTCATCCAT
AGTTGCCTGACTCCCCGTCGTGTAGATAACTACGATACGGGAGGGCTTACCATCTGGCCCCAGTGCTGCA
ATGATACCGCGAGACCCACGCTCACCGGCTCCAGATTTATCAGCAATAAACCAGCCAGCCGGAAGGGCCG
AGCGCAGAAGTGGTCCTGCAACTTTATCCGCCTCCATCCAGTCTATTAATTGTTGCCGGGAAGCTAGAGT
AAGTAGTTCGCCAGTTAATAGTTTGCGCAACGTTGTTGCCATTGCTACAGGCATCGTGGTGTCACGCTCG
TCGTTTGGTATGGCTTCATTCAGCTCCGGTTCCCAACGATCAAGGCGAGTTACATGATCCCCCATGTTGT
GCAAAAAAGCGGTTAGCTCCTTCGGTCCTCCGATCGTTGTCAGAAGTAAGTTGGCCGCAGTGTTATCACT
CATGGTTATGGCAGCACTGCATAATTCTCTTACTGTCATGCCATCCGTAAGATGCTTTTCTGTGACTGGT
GAGTACTCAACCAAGTCATTCTGAGAATAGTGTATGCGGCGACCGAGTTGCTCTTGCCCGGCGTCAATAC
GGGATAATACCGCGCCACATAGCAGAACTTTAAAAGTGCTCATCATTGGAAAACGTTCTTCGGGGCGAAA
ACTCTCAAGGATCTTACCGCTGTTGAGATCCAGTTCGATGTAACCCACTCGTGCACCCAACTGATCTTCA
GCATCTTTTACTTTCACCAGCGTTTCTGGGTGAGCAAAAACAGGAAGGCAAAATGCCGCAAAAAAGGGAA
TAAGGGCGACACGGAAATGTTGAATACTCATACTCTTCCTTTTTCAATATTATTGAAGCATTTATCAGGG
TTATTGTCTCATGAGCGGATACATATTTGAATGTATTTAGAAAAATAAACAAATAGGGGTTCCGCGCACA
TTTCCCCGAAAAGTGCCACCTGACG
