>Addgene plasmid #211824 | pFUW-VenusFlag-hCD44 | depositor partial sequence | sequence record 413148 | Coding sequence for Venus and Flag tags and CD44
ATGGTGAGCAAGGGCGAGGAGCTGTTCACCGGGGTGGTGCCCATCCTGGTCGAGCTGGACGGCGACGTAA
ACGGCCACAAGTTCAGCGTGTCCGGCGAGGGCGAGGGCGATGCCACCTACGGCAAGCTGACCCTGAAGCT
GATCTGCACCACCGGCAAGCTGCCCGTGCCCTGGCCCACCCTCGTGACCACCCTGGGCTACGGCCTGCAG
TGCTTCGCCCGCTACCCCGACCACATGAAGCAGCACGACTTCTTCAAGTCCGCCATGCCCGAAGGCTACG
TCCAGGAGCGCACCATCTTCTTCAAGGACGACGGCAACTACAAGACCCGCGCCGAGGTGAAGTTCGAGGG
CGACACCCTGGTGAACCGCATCGAGCTGAAGGGCATCGACTTCAAGGAGGACGGCAACATCCTGGGGCAC
AAGCTGGAGTACAACTACAACAGCCACAACGTCTATATCACCGCCGACAAGCAGAAGAACGGCATCAAGG
CCAACTTCAAGATCCGCCACAACATCGAGGACGGCGGCGTGCAGCTCGCCGACCACTACCAGCAGAACAC
CCCCATCGGCGACGGCCCCGTGCTGCTGCCCGACAACCACTACCTGAGCTACCAGTCCGCCCTGAGCAAA
GACCCCAACGAGAAGCGCGATCACATGGTCCTGCTGGAGTTCGTGACCGCCGCCGGGATCACTCTCGGCA
TGGACGAGCTGTACAAGGGAGGGGGTGGATCTGGAGGGGGTGGATCTAAGCTTATGGACTACAAGGACGA
CGATGACAAGGGTGGTGGATCCGAATTATCAACAAGTTTGTACAAAAAAGTTGGCATGGACAAGTTTTGG
TGGCACGCAGCCTGGGGACTCTGCCTCGTGCCGCTGAGCCTGGCGCAGATCGATTTGAATATAACCTGCC
GCTTTGCAGGTGTATTCCACGTGGAGAAAAATGGTCGCTACAGCATCTCTCGGACGGAGGCCGCTGACCT
CTGCAAGGCTTTCAATAGCACCTTGCCCACAATGGCCCAGATGGAGAAAGCTCTGAGCATCGGATTTGAG
ACCTGCAGGTATGGGTTCATAGAAGGGCATGTGGTGATTCCCCGGATCCACCCCAACTCCATCTGTGCAG
CAAACAACACAGGGGTGTACATCCTCACATCCAACACCTCCCAGTATGACACATATTGCTTCAATGCTTC
AGCTCCACCTGAAGAAGATTGTACATCAGTCACAGACCTGCCCAATGCCTTTGATGGACCAATTACCATA
ACTATTGTTAACCGTGATGGCACCCGCTATGTCCAGAAAGGAGAATACAGAACGAATCCTGAAGACATCT
ACCCCAGCAACCCTACTGATGATGACGTGAGCAGCGGCTCCTCCAGTGAAAGGAGCAGCACTTCAGGAGG
TTACATCTTTTACACCTTTTCTACTGTACACCCCATCCCAGACGAAGACAGTCCCTGGATCACCGACAGC
ACAGACAGAATCCCTGCTACCAGTACGTCTTCAAATACCATCTCAGCAGGCTGGGAGCCAAATGAAGAAA
ATGAAGATGAAAGAGACAGACACCTCAGTTTTTCTGGATCAGGCATTGATGATGATGAAGATTTTATCTC
CAGCACCATTTCAACCACACCACGGGCTTTTGACCACACAAAACAGAACCAGGACTGGACCCAGTGGAAC
CCAAGCCATTCAAATCCGGAAGTGCTACTTCAGACAACCACAAGGATGACTGATGTAGACAGAAATGGCA
CCACTGCTTATGAAGGAAACTGGAACCCAGAAGCACACCCTCCCCTCATTCACCATGAGCATCATGAGGA
AGAAGAGACCCCACATTCTACAAGCACAATCCAGGCAACTCCTAGTAGTACAACGGAAGAAACAGCTACC
CAGAAGGAACAGTGGTTTGGCAACAGATGGCATGAGGGATATCGCCAAACACCCAGAGAAGACTCCCATT
CGACAACAGGGACAGCTGCAGCCTCAGCTCATACCAGCCATCCAATGCAAGGAAGGACAACACCAAGCCC
AGAGGACAGTTCCTGGACTGATTTCTTCAACCCAATCTCACACCCCATGGGACGAGGTCATCAAGCAGGA
AGAAGGATGGATATGGACTCCAGTCATAGTACAACGCTTCAGCCTACTGCAAATCCAAACACAGGTTTGG
TGGAAGATTTGGACAGGACAGGACCTCTTTCAATGACAACGCAGCAGAGTAATTCTCAGAGCTTCTCTAC
ATCACATGAAGGCTTGGAAGAAGATAAAGACCATCCAACAACTTCTACTCTGACATCAAGCAATAGGAAT
GATGTCACAGGTGGAAGAAGAGACCCAAATCATTCTGAAGGCTCAACTACTTTACTGGAAGGTTATACCT
CTCATTACCCACACACGAAGGAAAGCAGGACCTTCATCCCAGTGACCTCAGCTAAGACTGGGTCCTTTGG
AGTTACTGCAGTTACTGTTGGAGATTCCAACTCTAATGTCAATCGTTCCTTATCAGGAGACCAAGACACA
TTCCACCCCAGTGGGGGGTCCCATACCACTCATGGATCTGAATCAGATGGACACTCACATGGGAGTCAAG
AAGGTGGAGCAAACACAACCTCTGGTCCTATAAGGACACCCCAAATTCCAGAATGGCTGATCATCTTGGC
ATCCCTCTTGGCCTTGGCTTTGATTCTTGCAGTTTGCATTGCAGTCAACAGTCGAAGAAGGTGTGGGCAG
AAGAAAAAGCTAGTGATCAACAGTGGCAATGGAGCTGTGGAGGACAGAAAGCCAAGTGGACTCAACGGAG
AGGCCAGCAAGTCTCAGGAAATGGTGCATTTGGTGAACAAGGAGTCGTCAGAAACTCCAGACCAGTTTAT
GACAGCTGATGAGACAAGGAACCTGCAGAATGTGGACATGAAGATTGGGGTGTACCCAACTTTCTTGTAC
AAAGTGGTTGATCTAGAGGGCCCTATTCTATAG
